>Addgene plasmid #17462 | pE2c | addgene full sequence | sequence record 140110 | Addgene NGS results
CTAGCATGGATCTCGGGGACGTCTAACTACTAAGCGAGAGTAGGGAACTGCCAGGCATCAAATAAAACGA
AAGGCTCAGTCGGAAGACTGGGCCTTTCGTTTTATCTGTTGTTTGTCGGTGAACGCTCTCCTGAGTAGGA
CAAATCCGCCGGGAGCGGATTTGAACGTTGTGAAGCAACGGCCCGGAGGGTGGCGGGCAGGACGCCCGCC
ATAAACTGCCAGGCATCAAACTAAGCAGAAGGCCATCCTGACGGATGGCCTTTTTGCGTTTCTACAAACT
CTTCCTGTTAGTTAGTTACTTAAGCTCGGGCCCCAAATAATGATTTTATTTTGACTGATAGTGACCTGTT
CGTTGCAACAAATTGATAAGCAATGCTTTTTTATAATGCCAACTTTGTACAAAAAAGCAGGCTTTAAAGG
AACCAATTCAGTCGACTGGATCCGGTACAGATTTCGGACATGCGGCCGCAAGCGGAGGCCTGTCGCGATA
CCCCTACGACGTGCCCGACTACGCCTACCCCTACGACGTGCCCGACTACGCCGATCGATCCGGACCGTAC
CCCTACGACGTGCCCGACTAAGCCTAGAGCAGTACTCTCGAGATATCTAGACCCAGCTTTCTTGTACAAA
GTTGGCATTATAAGAAAGCATTGCTTATCAATTTGTTGCAACGAACAGGTCACTATCAGTCAAAATAAAA
TCATTATTTGCCATCCAGCTGCAGCTCTGGCCCGTGTCTCAAAATCTCTGATGTTACATTGCACAAGATA
AAAATATATCATCATGAACAATAAAACTGTCTGCTTACATAAACAGTAATACAAGGGGTGTTATGAGCCA
TATTCAACGGGAAACGTCGAGGCCGCGATTAAATTCCAACATGGATGCTGATTTATATGGGTATAAATGG
GCTCGCGATAATGTCGGGCAATCAGGTGCGACAATCTATCGCTTGTATGGGAAGCCCGATGCGCCAGAGT
TGTTTCTGAAACATGGCAAAGGTAGCGTTGCCAATGATGTTACAGATGAGATGGTCAGACTAAACTGGCT
GACGGAATTTATGCCTCTTCCGACCATCAAGCATTTTATCCGTACTCCTGATGATGCATGGTTACTCACC
ACTGCGATCCCCGGAAAAACAGCATTCCAGGTATTAGAAGAATATCCTGATTCAGGTGAAAATATTGTTG
ATGCGCTGGCAGTGTCCCTGCGCCGGTTGCATTCGATTCCTGTTTGTAATTGTCCTTTTAACAGCGATCG
CGTATTTCGTCTCGCTCAGGCGCAATCACGAATGAATAACGGTTTGGTTGATGCGAGTGATTTTGATGAC
GAGCGTAATGGCTGGCCTGTTGAACAAGTCTGGAAAGAAATGCATAAACTTTTGCCATTCTCACCGGATT
CAGTCGTCACTCATGGTGATTTCTCACTTGATAACCTTATTTTTGACGAGGGGAAATTAATAGGTTGTAT
TGATGTTGGACGAGTCGGAATCGCAGACCGATACCAGGATCTTGCCATCCTATGGAACTGCCTCGGTGAG
TTTTCTCCTTCATTACAGAAACGGCTTTTTCAAAAATATGGTATTGATAATCCTGATATGAATAAATTGC
AGTTTCATTTGATGCTCGATGAGTTTTTCTAATCAGAATTGGTTAATTGGTTGTAACATTATTCAGATTG
GGCCCCGTTCCACTGAGCGTCAGACCCCGTAGAAAAGATCAAAGGATCTTCTTGAGATCCTTTTTTTCTG
CGCGTAATCTGCTGCTTGCAAACAAAAAAACCACCGCTACCAGCGGTGGTTTGTTTGCCGGATCAAGAGC
TACCAACTCTTTTTCCGAAGGTAACTGGCTTCAGCAGAGCGCAGATACCAAATACTGTTCTTCTAGTGTA
GCCGTAGTTAGGCCACCACTTCAAGAACTCTGTAGCACCGCCTACATACCTCGCTCTGCTAATCCTGTTA
CCAGTGGCTGCTGCCAGTGGCGATAAGTCGTGTCTTACCGGGTTGGACTCAAGACGATAGTTACCGGATA
AGGCGCAGCGGTCGGGCTGAACGGGGGGTTCGTGCACACAGCCCAGCTTGGAGCGAACGACCTACACCGA
ACTGAGATACCTACAGCGTGAGCTATGAGAAAGCGCCACGCTTCCCGAAGGGAGAAAGGCGGACAGGTAT
CCGGTAAGCGGCAGGGTCGGAACAGGAGAGCGCACGAGGGAGCTTCCAGGGGGAAACGCCTGGTATCTTT
ATAGTCCTGTCGGGTTTCGCCACCTCTGACTTGAGCGTCGATTTTTGTGATGCTCGTCAGGGGGGCGGAG
CCTATGGAAAAACGCCAGCAACGCGGCCTTTTTACGGTTCCTGGCCTTTTGCTGGCCTTTTGCTCACATG
TTCTTTCCTGCGTTATCCCCTGATTCTGTGGATAACCGTATTACCG
Features (pLannotate 1.2.2; 6 found; start..end, strand, type, name):
     62..105     -  terminator     rrnB T1 terminator: Escherichia coli rrnB; transcription terminator T1 from the E. coli rrnB gene
    237..264     +  terminator     rrnB T2 terminator: transcription terminator T2 from the E. coli rrnB gene
    314..413     +  protein_bind   attL1: mutant version of attL; recombination site for the Gateway® LR reaction LR Clonase™
    611..710     -  protein_bind   attL2: mutant version of attL; recombination site for the Gateway® LR reaction LR Clonase™
    833..1642    +  CDS            KanR: aminoglycoside phosphotransferase; aph(3')-Ia; confers resistance to kanamycin in bacteria or G418 (Geneticin®) in eukaryotes
   1732..2320    +  rep_origin     ori: high-copy-number ColE1/pMB1/pBR322/pUC origin of replication
