[The description below was written by a language model from this plasmid's Addgene catalogue record and pLannotate feature annotations shown in this document.]
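Description:
pE2c is an empty Gateway Entry vector derived from Invitrogen's pENTR1A, built to add a C-terminal 3xHA epitope tag to a gene of interest. In this 2,426 bp plasmid, the ccdB counter-selection gene of the parent vector has been replaced by a short cloning region followed by the 3xHA coding sequence and a stop codon. The feature table shows the entry cassette bounded by attL1 and attL2. The roughly 200 bp between them holds the cloning sites and tag, although the automated annotation did not call the HA repeats themselves. Upstream of attL1 lie the rrnB T1 and T2 transcription terminators, which shield the cassette from read-through transcription originating in the backbone. The plasmid is propagated in E. coli at high copy from a ColE1/pUC-type origin and is selected with kanamycin through the aph(3')-Ia gene.

The vector has no promoter for expressing the insert and carries no insert as supplied. An open reading frame is cloned between the BamHI and NotI sites, which requires omitting its own stop codon and keeping it in frame with the downstream tag. The resulting tagged Entry clone is then moved by an LR reaction into a Destination vector, which provides the promoter and the host-specific elements for bacterial, yeast, insect, mammalian or plant expression. Because the tag sits inside the entry cassette rather than in the Destination vector, no att-site-derived linker peptide lies between the protein and its epitope. pE2c belongs to a set of modified Entry vectors developed for overexpressing epitope-tagged proteins, originally in plants.
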