Addgene plasmid #17462: pE2c
Purpose: (Empty Backbone) modified pENTR vector for C-terminal 3x HA tag fusion with your gene of interest
Depositing lab: Giovanna Benvenuto. Depositing organization: Stazione Zoologica Anton Dohrn. Publication: A modified Gateway cloning strategy for overexpressing tagged proteins in plants. Dubin MJ, Bowler C, Benvenuto G. Plant Methods. 2008 Jan 22. 4(1):3. 10.1186/1746-4811-4-3 PubMed 18211686.
Backbone
  Vector backbone: pENTR1A
  Backbone manufacturer: Invitrogen
  Backbone size (bp): 2426
  Modifications to backbone: A short cloning site region and stop codon replaced ccdB gene in pENTR1A. Inserted 3x HA tag
  Vector type: Mammalian Expression, Bacterial Expression, Yeast Expression, Insect Expression, Plant Expression ; modified Gateway Entry vector
Growth in bacteria
  Bacterial resistance: Kanamycin, 50 μg/mL
  Growth temperature: 37°C
  Growth strain: DH5alpha
  Copy number: High Copy
Gene/Insert
  Gene/Insert name: None
  Tag / fusion protein: 3xHA (C terminal on backbone)
  Cloning method: Gateway Cloning
  Sequencing primers: 5′ pENTR-F (5'-CTACAAACTCTTCCTGTTAGTTAG-3'); 3′ pENTR-R (5'-ATGGCTCATAACACCCCTTG-3')
Terms and licenses: Academic/Nonprofit Terms; Industry Terms: Not Available to Industry
Depositor comments: Part of a modified Gateway Entry vector system for generating epitope tagged constructs. Clone your gene of interest into this vector using the BamHI and NotI cloning sites to obtain a C-terminal 3x HA tagged Entry vector. The resulting Entry vector can be recombined into Gateway Destination vectors for bacteria, insect mammalian, plant or yeast expression via the Gateway LR reaction. The tag is present in the Entry cassette to avoid the presence of att-derived protein linker sequences between the tag and gene or interest corresponding to the attB recombination site. A stop codon is already present within the vector (see plasmid map). GenBank accession number: EU344823
How to cite: pE2c was a gift from Giovanna Benvenuto (Addgene plasmid # 17462 ; http://n2t.net/addgene:17462 ; RRID:Addgene_17462)
