>Addgene plasmid #17462 | pE2c | addgene partial sequence | sequence record 23335 | 17462 with pENTR-F
CTTACNGGGCCCAAATAATGATTTTATTTTGACTGATAGTGACCTGCTTCGTTGCAACAAATTGATAAGC
ANTGNTTTTTTATAATGCCAACTTTGTACAAAAAAGCAGGCTTTAAAGGAACCAATTCAGTCGACTGGAT
CCGGTACAGATTTCGGACATGCGGCCGCAAGCGGAGGCCTGTCNCGATACCCCTACGACGTGCCCGACTA
CGCCTACCCCTACGACGTGCCCGACTACGCCGATCGATCCGGACCGTACCCCTAC
