>Addgene plasmid #17462 | pE2c | addgene partial sequence | sequence record 23336 | 17462 with pENTR-R
GTTTTATTGTTCATGATGATATATTTTTATCTTGTGCAATGTAACATCAGAGATTTTGAGACACGGGCCA
GAGCTGCAGCTGGATGGCAAATAATGATTTTATTTTGACTGATAGTGACCTGTTCGTTGCAACAAATTGA
TAAGCAATGCTTTCTTATAATGCCAACTTTGTACAAGAAAGCTGGGTCTAGATATCTCGAGAGTACTGCT
CTAGGCTTAGTCGGGCACGTCGTAGGGGTACGGTCCGGATCGATCGGCGTAGTCGGGCACGTCGTAGGGG
TAGGCGTAGTCGGGCACGTCGTAGGGGTATCGCGACAGGCCTCCGCTTGCGGCCGCATGTCCGAAATCTG
TACCGGATCCAGTCGACTGAATTGGTTCCTTTAAAGCCTGCTTTTTTGT
