>Addgene plasmid #17462 | pE2c | addgene partial sequence | sequence record 132979 | pBR322ori-F 5'-GGGAAACGCCTGGTATCTTT-3'
CTCTGACTTGAGCGTCGATTTTTGTGATGCTCGTCAGGGGGGCGGAGCCTATGGAAAAACGCCAGCAACG
CGGCCTTTTTACGGTTCCTGGCCTTTTGCTGGCCTTTTGCTCACATGTTCTTTCCTGCGTTATCCCCTGA
TTCTGTGGATAACCGTATTACCGCTAGCATGGATCTCGGGGACGTCTAACTACTAAGCGAGAGTAGGGAA
CTGCCAGGCATCAAATAAAACGAAAGGCTCAGTCGGAAGACTGGGCCTTTCGTTTTATCTGTTGTTTGTC
GGTGAACGCTCTCCTGAGTAGGACAAATCCGCCGGGAGCGGATTTGAACGTTGTGAAGCAACGGCCCGGA
GGGTGGCGGGCAGGACGCCCGCCATAAACTGCCAGGCATC
